>Addgene plasmid #187392 | pBAD_GFP_mCherry_-+ | addgene full sequence | sequence record 371122 | Addgene NGS Result
AAATCTTCTCTCATCCGCCAAAACAGCCAAGCTTGCATGCCTGCAGGTCGACTCTAGTGATAAACTACCG
CATTAAAGCTTGCATGCCTGCAGGTCTGGACANTTTTTTTTTTTTTTTTTTTTTTTTTTTTTTTTNTRYM
SGCCTTTATTTGTATAGTTCATCCATGCCATGTGTAATCCCAGCAGCTGTTACAAACTCAAGAAGGACCA
TGTGGTCTCTCTTTTCGTTGGGATCTTTCGAAAGGGCAGATTGTGTGGACAGGTAATGGTTGTCTGGTAA
AAGGACAGGGCCATCGCCAATTGGAGTATTTTGTTGATAATGGTCTGCTAGTTGAACGCTTCCATCTTCA
ATGTTGTGTCTAATTTTGAAGTTAACTTTGATTCCATTCTTTTGTTTGTCTGCCATGATGTATACATTGT
GTGAGTTATAGTTGTATTCCAATTTGTGTCCAAGAATGTTTCCATCTTCTTTAAAATCAATACCTTTTAA
CTCGATTCTATTAACAAGGGTATCACCTTCAAACTTGACTTCAGCACGTGTCTTGTAGTTCCCGTCATCT
TTGAAAAATATAGTTCTTTCCTGTACATAACCTTCGGGCATGGCACTCTTGAAAAAGTCATGCTGTTTCA
TATGATCTGGGTATCTCGCAAAGCATTGAACACCATAACCGAAAGTAGTGACAAGTGTTGGCCATGGAAC
AGGTAGTTTTCCAGTAGTGCAAATAAATTTAAGGGTAAGTTTTCCGTATGTTGCATCACCTTCACCCTCT
CCACTGACAGAAAATTTGTGCCCATTAACATCACCATCTAATTCAACAAGAATTGGGACAACTCCAGTGA
AAAGTTCTTCTCCTTTACTCATTTTTTATAACCTCCTTACCTCCTGCTAGCCCAAAAAAACGGGTATGGA
GAAACAGTAGAGAGTTGCGATAAAAAGCGTCAGGTAGGATCCGCTAATCTTATGGATAAAAATGCTATGG
CATAGCAAAGTGTGACGCCGTGCAAATAATCAATGTGGACTTTTCTGCCGTGATTATAGACACTTTTGTT
ACGCGTTTTTGTCATGGCTTTGGTCCCGCTTTGTTACAGAATGCTTTTAATAAGCGGGGTTACCGGTTTG
GTTAGCGAGAAGAGCCAGTAAAAGACGCAGTGACGGCAATGTCTGATGCAATATGGACAATTGGTTTCTT
GCTCATGAGCCCGAAGTGGCGAGCCCGATCTTCCCCATCGGTGATGTCGGCGATATAGGCGCCAGCAACC
GCACCTGTGGCGCCGGTGATGCCGGCCACGATGCGTCCGGCGTAGAGGATCTGCTCATGTTTGACAGCTT
ATCATCGATGCATAATGTGCCTGTCAAATGGACGAAGCAGGGATTCTGCAAACCCTATGCTACTCCGTCA
AGCCGTCAATTGTCTGATTCGTTACCAATTATGACAACTTGACGGCTACATCATTCACTTTTTCTTCACA
ACCGGCACGGAACTCGCTCGGGCTGGCCCCGGTGCATTTTTTAAATACCCGCGAGAAATAGAGTTGATCG
TCAAAACCAACATTGCGACCGACGGTGGCGATAGGCATCCGGGTGGTGCTCAAAAGCAGCTTCGCCTGGC
TGATACGTTGGTCCTCGCGCCAGCTTAAGACGCTAATCCCTAACTGCTGGCGGAAAAGATGTGACAGACG
CGACGGCGACAAGCAAACATGCTGTGCGACGCTGGCGATATCAAAATTGCTGTCTGCCAGGTGATCGCTG
ATGTACTGACAAGCCTCGCGTACCCGATTATCCATCGGTGGATGGAGCGACTCGTTAATCGCTTCCATGC
GCCGCAGTAACAATTGCTCAAGCAGATTTATCGCCAGCAGCTCCGAATAGCGCCCTTCCCCTTGCCCGGC
GTTAATGATTTGCCCAAACAGGTCGCTGAAATGCGGCTGGTGCGCTTCATCCGGGCGAAAGAACCCCGTA
TTGGCAAATATTGACGGCCAGTTAAGCCATTCATGCCAGTAGGCGCGCGGACGAAAGTAAACCCACTGGT
GATACCATTCGCGAGCCTCCGGATGACGACCGTAGTGATGAATCTCTCCTGGCGGGAACAGCAAAATATC
ACCCGGTCGGCAAACAAATTCTCGTCCCTGATTTTTCACCACCCCCTGACCGCGAATGGTGAGATTGAGA
ATATAACCTTTCATTCCCAGCGGTCGGTCGATAAAAAAATCGAGATAACCGTTGGCCTCAATCGGCGTTA
AACCCGCCACCAGATGGGCATTAAACGAGTATCCCGGCAGCAGGGGATCATTTTGCGCTTCAGCCATACT
TTTCATACTCCCGCCATTCAGAGAAGAAACCAATTGTCCATATTGCATCAGACATTGCCGTCACTGCGTC
TTTTACTGGCTCTTCTCGCTAACCAAACCGGTAACCCCGCTTATTAAAAGCATTCTGTAACAAAGCGGGA
CCAAAGCCATGACAAAAACGCGTAACAAAAGTGTCTATAATCACGGCAGAAAAGTCCACATTGATTATTT
GCACGGCGTCACACTTTGCTATGCCATAGCATTTTTATCCATAAGATTAGCGGATCCTACCTGACGCTTT
TTATCGCAACTCTCTACTGTTTCTCCATACCCGTTTTTTTGGGCTAGCAGGAGGTAAGGAGGTTATAAAA
AATGGTGAGCAAGGGCGAGGAGGATAACATGGCCATCATCAAGGAGTTCATGCGCTTCAAGGTGCACATG
GAGGGCTCCGTGAACGGCCACGAGTTCGAGATCGAGGGCGAGGGCGAGGGCCGCCCCTACGAGGGCACCC
AGACCGCCAAGCTGAAGGTGACCAAGGGTGGCCCCCTGCCCTTCGCCTGGGACATCCTGTCCCCTCAGTT
CATGTACGGCTCCAAGGCCTACGTGAAGCACCCCGCCGACATCCCCGACTACATGAAGCTGTCCTTCCCC
GAGGGCTTCAAGTGGGAGCGCGTGATGAACTTCGAGGACGGCGGCGTGGTGACCGTGACCCAGGACTCCT
CCCTGCAGGACGGCGAGTTCATCTACAAGGTGAAGCTGCGCGGCACCAACTTCCCCTCCGACGGCCCCGT
AATGCAGAAGAAGACCATGGGCTGGGAGGCCTCCTCCGAGCGGATGTACCCCGAGGACGGCGCCCTGAAG
GGCGAGATCAAGCAGAGGCTGAAGCTGAAGGACGGCGGCCACTACGACGCTGAGGTCAAGACCACCTACA
AGGCCAAGAAGCCCGTGCAGCTGCCCGGCGCCTACAACGTCAACATCAAGTTGGACATCACCTCCCACAA
CGAGGACTACACCATCGTGGAACAGTACGAACGCGCCGAGGGCCGCCACTCCACCGGCGGCATGGACGAG
CTGTACAAGTAATAGAGTCGACCTGCAGGCATGCAAGCTTGGCTGTTTTGGCGGATGAGAGAAGATTTTC
AGCCTGATACAGATTAAATCAGAACGCAGAAGCGGTCTGATAAAACAGAATTTGCCTGGCGGCAGTAGCG
CGGTGGTCCCACCTGACCCCATGCCGAACTCAGAAGTGAAACGCCGTAGCGCCGATGGTAGTGTGGGGTC
TCCCCATGCGAGAGTAGGGAACTGCCAGGCATCAAATAAAACGAAAGGCTCAGTCGAAAGACTGGGCCTT
TCGTTTTATCTGTTGTTTGTCGGTGAACGCTCTNCCTGAGTAGGACAAATCCGCCGGGAGCGGATTTGAA
CGTTGCGAAGCAACGGCCCGGAGGGTGGCGGGCAGGACGCCCGCCATAAACTGCCAGGCATCAAATTAAG
CAGAAGGCCATCCTGACGGATGGCCTTTTTGCGTTTCTACAAACTCTTTTGTTTATTTTTCTAAATACAT
TCAAATATGTATCCGCTCATGAGACAATAACCCTGATAAATGCTTCAATAATATTGAAAAAGGAAGAGTA
TGAGTATTCAACATTTCCGTGTCGCCCTTATTCCCTTTTTTGCGGCATTTTGCCTTCCTGTTTTTGCTCA
CCCAGAAACGCTGGTGAAAGTAAAAGATGCTGAAGATCAGTTGGGTGCACGAGTGGGTTACATCGAACTG
GATCTCAACAGCGGTAAGATCCTTGAGAGTTTTCGCCCCGAAGAACGTTTTCCAATGATGAGCACTTTTA
AAGTTCTGCTATGTGGCGCGGTATTATCCCGTGTTGACGCCGGGCAAGAGCAACTCGGTCGCCGCATACA
CTATTCTCAGAATGACTTGGTTGAGTACTCACCAGTCACAGAAAAGCATCTTACGGATGGCATGACAGTA
AGAGAATTATGCAGTGCTGCCATAACCATGAGTGATAACACTGCGGCCAACTTACTTCTGACAACGATCG
GAGGACCGAAGGAGCTAACCGCTTTTTTGCACAACATGGGGGATCATGTAACTCGCCTTGATCGTTGGGA
ACCGGAGCTGAATGAAGCCATACCAAACGACGAGCGTGACACCACGATGCCTGTAGCAATGGCAACAACG
TTGCGCAAACTATTAACTGGCGAACTACTTACTCTAGCTTCCCGGCAACAATTAATAGACTGGATGGAGG
CGGATAAAGTTGCAGGACCACTTCTGCGCTCGGCCCTTCCGGCTGGCTGGTTTATTGCTGATAAATCTGG
AGCCGGTGAGCGTGGGTCTCGCGGTATCATTGCAGCACTGGGGCCAGATGGTAAGCCCTCCCGTATCGTA
GTTATCTACACGACGGGGAGTCAGGCAACTATGGATGAACGAAATAGACAGATCGCTGAGATAGGTGCCT
CACTGATTAAGCATTGGTAACTGTCAGACCAAGTTTACTCATATATACTTTAGATTGATT
[125 nt withheld, positions 4821-4945]
C
[141 nt withheld, positions 4947-5087]
CCTTTGACGTTGGAGTCCACGTTCTTT
[37 nt withheld, positions 5115-5151]
ACCCTATCTCGGGCTATTCTTTTGATTTATAAGGGATTTTGCCGATTTCGGCCTATTGGTTAAAAAATGA
GCTGATTTAACAAAAATTTAACGCGAATTTTAACAAAATATTAACGTTTACAATTTAAAAGGATCTAGGT
GAAGATCCTTTTTGATAATCTCATGACCAAAATCCCTTAACGTGAGTTTTCGTTCCACTGAGCGTCAGAC
CCCGTAGAAAAGATCAAAGGATCTTCTTGAGATCCTTTTTTTCTGCGCGTAATCTGCTGCTTGCAAACAA
AAAAACCACCGCTACCAGCGGTGGTTTGTTTGCCGGATCAAGAGCTACCAACTCTTTTTCCGAAGGTAAC
TGGCTTCAGCAGAGCGCAGATACCAAATACTGTCCTTCTAGTGTAGCCGTAGTTAGGCCACCACTTCAAG
AACTCTGTAGCACCGCCTACATACCTCGCTCTGCTAATCCTGTTACCAGTGGCTGCTGCCAGTGGCGATA
AGTCGTGTCTTACCGGGTTGGACTCAAGACGATAGTTACCGGATAAGGCGCAGCGGTCGGGCTGAACGGG
GGGTTCGTGCACACAGCCCAGCTTGGAGCGAACGACCTACACCGAACTGAGATACCTACAGCGTGAGCTA
TGAGAAAGCGCCACGCTTCCCGAAGGGAGAAAGGCGGACAGGTATCCGGTAAGCGGCAGGGTCGGAACAG
GAGAGCGCACGAGGGAGCTTCCAGGGGGAAACGCCTGGTATCTTTATAGTCCTGTCGGGTTTCGCCACCT
CTGACTTGAGCGTCGATTTTTGTGATGCTCGTCAGGGGGGCGGAGCCTATGGAAAAACGCCAGCAACGCG
GCCTTTTTACGGTTCCTGGCCTTTTGCTGGCCTTTTGCTCACATGTTCTTTCCTGCGTTATCCCCTGATT
CTGTGGATAACCGTATTACCGCCTTTGAGTGAGCTGATACCGCTCGCCGCAGCCGAACGACCGAGCGCAG
CGAGTCAGTGAGCGAGGAAGCGGAAGAGCGCCTGATGCGGTATTTTCTCCTTACGCATCTGTGCGGTATT
TCACACCGCATAGGGTCATGGCTGCGCCCCGACACCCGCCAACACCCGCTGACGCGCCCTGACGGGCTTG
TCTGCTCCCGGCATCCGCTTACAGACAAGCTGTGACCGTCTCCGGGAGCTGCATGTGTCAGAGGTTTTCA
CCGTCATCACCGAAACGCGCGAGGCAGAAGGAGATGGCGCCCAACAGTCCCCCGGCCACGGGGCCTGCCA
CCATACCCACGCCGAAACAAGCAGAGTTTGTAGAAACGCAAAAAGGCCATCCGTCAGGATGGCCTTCTGC
TTAATTTGATGCCTGGCAGTTTATGGCGGGCGTCCTGCCCGCCACCCTCCGGGCCGTTGCTTCGCAACGT
TCAAATCCGCTCCCGGCGGATTTGTCCTACTCGGGAGAGCGTTCACCGACAAACAACAGATAAAACGAAA
GGCCCAGTCTTTCGACTGAGCCTTTCGTTTTATTTGATGCCTGGCAGTTCCCTACTCTCGCATGGGGAGA
CCCCACACTACCATCGGCGCTACGGCGTTTCACTTCTGAGTTCGGCATGGGGTCAGGTGGGACCACCGCG
CTACTGCCGCCAGGCAAATTCTGTTTTATCAGACCGCTTCTGCGTTCTGATTTAATCTGTATCAGGCTGA
Features (pLannotate 1.2.2; 23 found; start..end, strand, type, name):
     29..57      -  misc_feature   MCS (fragment): pUC18/19 multiple cloning site
     76..96      -  misc_feature   MCS (fragment): pUC18/19 multiple cloning site
    149..862     -  CDS            GFPmut3: GFPmut3 is a basic (constitutively fluorescent) green fluorescent protein published in 1996, derived from Aequorea victoria. It is reported to be a very rapidly-maturing weak dimer.
    906..1190    -  promoter       araBAD promoter: araBAD; promoter of the L-arabinose operon of E. coli; the araC regulatory gene is transcribed in the opposite direction (Guzman et al., 1995)
   1191..1311    -  CDS            TcR (fragment): tetracycline efflux protein; tet; confers resistance to tetracycline
   1321..1339    +  promoter       tet promoter (fragment): E. coli promoter for tetracycline efflux protein gene
   1429..2307    -  CDS            araC: L-arabinose regulatory protein; araC
   2334..2618    +  promoter       araBAD promoter: araBAD; promoter of the L-arabinose operon of E. coli; the araC regulatory gene is transcribed in the opposite direction (Guzman et al., 1995)
   2662..3371    +  CDS            mCherry (fragment): monomeric derivative of DsRed fluorescent protein (Shaner et al., 2004) mammalian codon-optimized
   3373..3400    +  misc_feature   MCS (fragment): pUC18/19 multiple cloning site
   3484..3599    +  ncRNA          5S rRNA: Accession: RF00001 - 5S ribosomal RNA
   3603..3649    +  terminator     rrnB T1 terminator: transcription terminator T1 from the E. coli rrnB gene
   3782..3809    +  terminator     rrnB T2 terminator: transcription terminator T2 from the E. coli rrnB gene
   3828..3919    +  promoter       AmpR promoter: bla
   3920..4780    +  CDS            AmpR: β-lactamase; bla; confers resistance to ampicillin, carbenicillin, and related antibiotics
   4822..5202    +  rep_origin     M13 ori (sequence partly withheld): M13 bacteriophage origin of replication; arrow indicates direction of (+) strand synthesis
   5388..5976    +  rep_origin     ori: high-copy-number ColE1/pMB1/pBR322/pUC origin of replication
   6162..6213    -  misc_feature   bom (fragment): basis of mobility region from pBR322
   6329..6368    -  CDS            rop (fragment): Rop protein, which maintains plasmids at low copy number; rop
   6369..6433    -  CDS            TcR (fragment): tetracycline efflux protein; tet; confers resistance to tetracycline
   6452..6479    -  terminator     rrnB T2 terminator: transcription terminator T2 from the E. coli rrnB gene
   6586..6657    -  terminator     rrnB T1 terminator: transcription terminator T1 from the E. coli rrnB gene
   6659..6774    -  ncRNA          5S rRNA: Accession: RF00001 - 5S ribosomal RNA
