[The description below was written by a language model from this plasmid's Addgene catalogue record and pLannotate feature annotations shown in this document.]
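Description:
pBAD_GFP_mCherry_-+ is a 6.8 kb bacterial expression plasmid built on a pBAD backbone for arabinose-inducible production of two fluorescent reporters in E. coli or related bacteria. It replicates from a high-copy ColE1/pMB1-type origin and is selected with ampicillin through a bla (AmpR) cassette driven by its own promoter. An M13 phage origin is also annotated. Short fragments of bom, rop and the tetracycline resistance gene and its promoter are backbone remnants and are unlikely to be functional.

The payload, assembled by Gibson cloning, consists of two separate araBAD promoter cassettes arranged divergently. One copy of the promoter, on the minus strand, drives GFPmut3, a rapidly maturing Aequorea victoria GFP variant. The second copy, on the plus strand, drives mCherry, which is annotated as a near-full-length match. The "-+" in the name may refer to these opposing orientations, although the record does not explain it. The araC gene lies between the two cassettes, next to the mCherry-side promoter in its natural divergent arrangement. It encodes the regulator that represses the araBAD promoter without L-arabinose and activates it when the sugar is present, so both reporters should respond to the same inducer. Each transcription unit ends in its own rrnB region (5S rRNA sequence plus T1 and T2 terminators), which insulates the units from read-through into the backbone.

The stated purpose is simply arabinose-inducible co-expression of GFP and mCherry. A dual-reporter layout of this kind could be used to compare the output of two identical promoters in single cells or to label bacteria in two colours, but the record gives no specific application.
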