Addgene plasmid #187392: pBAD_GFP_mCherry_-+
Purpose: arabinose-inducible expression of GFP and mCherry
Depositing lab: Roi Avraham. Depositing organization: Weizmann Institute of Science.
Backbone
  Vector backbone: pBAD
  Vector type: Bacterial Expression
Growth in bacteria
  Bacterial resistance: Ampicillin, 100 μg/mL
  Growth temperature: 37°C
  Growth strain: DH5alpha
  Copy number: High Copy
Gene/Insert
  Gene/Insert name: GFP, mCherry
  Species: Synthetic
  Cloning method: Gibson Cloning
Terms and licenses: Academic/Nonprofit Terms; Industry Terms: Not Available to Industry
How to cite: pBAD_GFP_mCherry_-+ was a gift from Roi Avraham (Addgene plasmid # 187392 ; http://n2t.net/addgene:187392 ; RRID:Addgene_187392)
